>Addgene plasmid #217430 | pLentiCRISPR-v1-sgTYMS | addgene full sequence | sequence record 429400 | Addgene NGS Result
TTAATGTAGTCTTATGCAATACTCTTGTAGTCTTGCAACATGGTAACGATGAGTTAGCAACATGCCTTAC
AAGGAGAGAAAAAGCACCGTGCATGCCGATTGGTGGAAGTAAGGTGGTACGATCGTGCCTTATTAGGAAG
GCAACAGACGGGTCTGACATGGATTGGACGAACCACTGAATTGCCGCATTGCAGAGATATTGTATTTAAG
TGCCTAGCTCGATACATAAACGGGTCTCTCTGGTTAGACCAGATCTGAGCCTGGGAGCTCTCTGGCTAAC
TAGGGAACCCACTGCTTAAGCCTCAATAAAGCTTGCCTTGAGTGCTTCAAGTAGTGTGTGCCCGTCTGTT
GTGTGACTCTGGTAACTAGAGATCCCTCAGACCCTTTTAGTCAGTGTGGAAAATCTCTAGCAGTGGCGCC
CGAACAGGGACTTGAAAGCGAAAGGGAAACCAGAGGAGCTCTCTCGACGCAGGACTCGGCTTGCTGAAGC
GCGCACGGCAAGAGGCGAGGGGCGGCGACTGGTGAGTACGCCAAAAATTTTGACTAGCGGAGGCTAGAAG
GAGAGAGATGGGTGCGAGAGCGTCAGTATTAAGCGGGGGAGAATTAGATCGCGATGGGAAAAAATTCGGT
TAAGGCCAGGGGGAAAGAAAAAATATAAATTAAAACATATAGTATGGGCAAGCAGGGAGCTAGAACGATT
CGCAGTTAATCCTGGCCTGTTAGAAACATCAGAAGGCTGTAGACAAATACTGGGACAGCTACAACCATCC
CTTCAGACAGGATCAGAAGAACTTAGATCATTATATAATACAGTAGCAACCCTCTATTGTGTGCATCAAA
GGATAGAGATAAAAGACACCAAGGAAGCTTTAGACAAGATAGAGGAAGAGCAAAACAAAAGTAAGACCAC
CGCACAGCAAGCGGCCGCTGATCTTCAGACCTGGAGGAGGAGATATGAGGGACAATTGGAGAAGTGAATT
ATATAAATATAAAGTAGTAAAAATTGAACCATTAGGAGTAGCACCCACCAAGGCAAAGAGAAGAGTGGTG
CAGAGAGAAAAAAGAGCAGTGGGAATAGGAGCTTTGTTCCTTGGGTTCTTGGGAGCAGCAGGAAGCACTA
TGGGCGCAGCGTCAATGACGCTGACGGTACAGGCCAGACAATTATTGTCTGGTATAGTGCAGCAGCAGAA
CAATTTGCTGAGGGCTATTGAGGCGCAACAGCATCTGTTGCAACTCACAGTCTGGGGCATCAAGCAGCTC
CAGGCAAGAATCCTGGCTGTGGAAAGATACCTAAAGGATCAACAGCTCCTGGGGATTTGGGGTTGCTCTG
GAAAACTCATTTGCACCACTGCTGTGCCTTGGAATGCTAGTTGGAGTAATAAATCTCTGGAACAGATTTG
GAATCACACGACCTGGATGGAGTGGGACAGAGAAATTAACAATTACACAAGCTTAATACACTCCTTAATT
GAAGAATCGCAAAACCAGCAAGAAAAGAATGAACAAGAATTATTGGAATTAGATAAATGGGCAAGTTTGT
GGAATTGGTTTAACATAACAAATTGGCTGTGGTATATAAAATTATTCATAATGATAGTAGGAGGCTTGGT
AGGTTTAAGAATAGTTTTTGCTGTACTTTCTATAGTGAATAGAGTTAGGCAGGGATATTCACCATTATCG
TTTCAGACCCACCTCCCAACCCCGAGGGGACCCAGAGAGGGCCTATTTCCCATGATTCCTTCATATTTGC
ATATACGATACAAGGCTGTTAGAGAGATAATTAGAATTAATTTGACTGTAAACACAAAGATATTAGTACA
AAATACGTGACGTAGAAAGTAATAATTTCTTGGGTAGTTTGCAGTTTTAAAATTATGTTTTAAAATGGAC
TATCATATGCTTACCGTAACTTGAAAGTATTTCGATTTCTTGGCTTTATATATCTTGTGGAAAGGACGAA
ACACCGCGATGTTGAAAGGCACACCGGTTTTAGAGCTAGAAATAGCAAGTTAAAATAAGGCTAGTCCGTT
ATCAACTTGAAAAAGTGGCACCGAGTCGGTGCTTTTTTGAATTCTAGATCTTGAGACAAATGGCAGTATT
CATCCACAATTTTAAAAGAAAAGGGGGGATTGGGGGGTACAGTGCAGGGGAAAGAATAGTAGACATAATA
GCAACAGACATACAAACTAAAGAATTACAAAAACAAATTACAAAAATTCAAAATTTTCGGGTTTATTACA
GGGACAGCAGAGATCCACTTTGGCGCCGGCTCGAGTGGCTCCGGTGCCCGTCAGTGGGCAGAGCGCACAT
CGCCCACAGTCCCCGAGAAGTTGGGGGGAGGGGTCGGCAATTGAACCGGTGCCTAGAGAAGGTGGCGCGG
GGTAAACTGGGAAAGTGATGTCGTGTACTGGCTCCGCCTTTTTCCCGAGGGTGGGGGAGAACCGTATATA
AGTGCAGTAGTCGCCGTGAACGTTCTTTTTCGCAACGGGTTTGCCGCCAGAACACAGGTGTCGTGACGCG
GGATCCGCCACCATGGATTACAAAGACGATGACGATAAGATGGCCCCAAAGAAGAAGCGGAAGGTCGGTA
TCCACGGAGTCCCAGCAGCCGACAAGAAGTACAGCATCGGCCTGGACATCGGCACCAACTCTGTGGGCTG
GGCCGTGATCACCGACGAGTACAAGGTGCCCAGCAAGAAATTCAAGGTGCTGGGCAACACCGACCGGCAC
AGCATCAAGAAGAACCTGATCGGAGCCCTGCTGTTCGACAGCGGCGAAACAGCCGAGGCCACCCGGCTGA
AGAGAACCGCCAGAAGAAGATACACCAGACGGAAGAACCGGATCTGCTATCTGCAAGAGATCTTCAGCAA
CGAGATGGCCAAGGTGGACGACAGCTTCTTCCACAGACTGGAAGAGTCCTTCCTGGTGGAAGAGGATAAG
AAGCACGAGCGGCACCCCATCTTCGGCAACATCGTGGACGAGGTGGCCTACCACGAGAAGTACCCCACCA
TCTACCACCTGAGAAAGAAACTGGTGGACAGCACCGACAAGGCCGACCTGCGGCTGATCTATCTGGCCCT
GGCCCACATGATCAAGTTCCGGGGCCACTTCCTGATCGAGGGCGACCTGAACCCCGACAACAGCGACGTG
GACAAGCTGTTCATCCAGCTGGTGCAGACCTACAACCAGCTGTTCGAGGAAAACCCCATCAACGCCAGCG
GCGTGGACGCCAAGGCCATCCTGTCTGCCAGACTGAGCAAGAGCAGACGGCTGGAAAATCTGATCGCCCA
GCTGCCCGGCGAGAAGAAGAATGGCCTGTTCGGAAACCTGATTGCCCTGAGCCTGGGCCTGACCCCCAAC
TTCAAGAGCAACTTCGACCTGGCCGAGGATGCCAAACTGCAGCTGAGCAAGGACACCTACGACGACGACC
TGGACAACCTGCTGGCCCAGATCGGCGACCAGTACGCCGACCTGTTTCTGGCCGCCAAGAACCTGTCCGA
CGCCATCCTGCTGAGCGACATCCTGAGAGTGAACACCGAGATCACCAAGGCCCCCCTGAGCGCCTCTATG
ATCAAGAGATACGACGAGCACCACCAGGACCTGACCCTGCTGAAAGCTCTCGTGCGGCAGCAGCTGCCTG
AGAAGTACAAAGAGATTTTCTTCGACCAGAGCAAGAACGGCTACGCCGGCTACATTGACGGCGGAGCCAG
CCAGGAAGAGTTCTACAAGTTCATCAAGCCCATCCTGGAAAAGATGGACGGCACCGAGGAACTGCTCGTG
AAGCTGAACAGAGAGGACCTGCTGCGGAAGCAGCGGACCTTCGACAACGGCAGCATCCCCCACCAGATCC
ACCTGGGAGAGCTGCACGCCATTCTGCGGCGGCAGGAAGATTTTTACCCATTCCTGAAGGACAACCGGGA
AAAGATCGAGAAGATCCTGACCTTCCGCATCCCCTACTACGTGGGCCCTCTGGCCAGGGGAAACAGCAGA
TTCGCCTGGATGACCAGAAAGAGCGAGGAAACCATCACCCCCTGGAACTTCGAGGAAGTGGTGGACAAGG
GCGCTTCCGCCCAGAGCTTCATCGAGCGGATGACCAACTTCGATAAGAACCTGCCCAACGAGAAGGTGCT
GCCCAAGCACAGCCTGCTGTACGAGTACTTCACCGTGTATAACGAGCTGACCAAAGTGAAATACGTGACC
GAGGGAATGAGAAAGCCCGCCTTCCTGAGCGGCGAGCAGAAAAAGGCCATCGTGGACCTGCTGTTCAAGA
CCAACCGGAAAGTGACCGTGAAGCAGCTGAAAGAGGACTACTTCAAGAAAATCGAGTGCTTCGACTCCGT
GGAAATCTCCGGCGTGGAAGATCGGTTCAACGCCTCCCTGGGCACATACCACGATCTGCTGAAAATTATC
AAGGACAAGGACTTCCTGGACAATGAGGAAAACGAGGACATTCTGGAAGATATCGTGCTGACCCTGACAC
TGTTTGAGGACAGAGAGATGATCGAGGAACGGCTGAAAACCTATGCCCACCTGTTCGACGACAAAGTGAT
GAAGCAGCTGAAGCGGCGGAGATACACCGGCTGGGGCAGGCTGAGCCGGAAGCTGATCAACGGCATCCGG
GACAAGCAGTCCGGCAAGACAATCCTGGATTTCCTGAAGTCCGACGGCTTCGCCAACAGAAACTTCATGC
AGCTGATCCACGACGACAGCCTGACCTTTAAAGAGGACATCCAGAAAGCCCAGGTGTCCGGCCAGGGCGA
TAGCCTGCACGAGCACATTGCCAATCTGGCCGGCAGCCCCGCCATTAAGAAGGGCATCCTGCAGACAGTG
AAGGTGGTGGACGAGCTCGTGAAAGTGATGGGCCGGCACAAGCCCGAGAACATCGTGATCGAAATGGCCA
GAGAGAACCAGACCACCCAGAAGGGACAGAAGAACAGCCGCGAGAGAATGAAGCGGATCGAAGAGGGCAT
CAAAGAGCTGGGCAGCCAGATCCTGAAAGAACACCCCGTGGAAAACACCCAGCTGCAGAACGAGAAGCTG
TACCTGTACTACCTGCAGAATGGGCGGGATATGTACGTGGACCAGGAACTGGACATCAACCGGCTGTCCG
ACTACGATGTGGACCATATCGTGCCTCAGAGCTTTCTGAAGGACGACTCCATCGACAACAAGGTGCTGAC
CAGAAGCGACAAGAACCGGGGCAAGAGCGACAACGTGCCCTCCGAAGAGGTCGTGAAGAAGATGAAGAAC
TACTGGCGGCAGCTGCTGAACGCCAAGCTGATTACCCAGAGAAAGTTCGACAATCTGACCAAGGCCGAGA
GAGGCGGCCTGAGCGAACTGGATAAGGCCGGCTTCATCAAGAGACAGCTGGTGGAAACCCGGCAGATCAC
AAAGCACGTGGCACAGATCCTGGACTCCCGGATGAACACTAAGTACGACGAGAATGACAAGCTGATCCGG
GAAGTGAAAGTGATCACCCTGAAGTCCAAGCTGGTGTCCGATTTCCGGAAGGATTTCCAGTTTTACAAAG
TGCGCGAGATCAACAACTACCACCACGCCCACGACGCCTACCTGAACGCCGTCGTGGGAACCGCCCTGAT
CAAAAAGTACCCTAAGCTGGAAAGCGAGTTCGTGTACGGCGACTACAAGGTGTACGACGTGCGGAAGATG
ATCGCCAAGAGCGAGCAGGAAATCGGCAAGGCTACCGCCAAGTACTTCTTCTACAGCAACATCATGAACT
TTTTCAAGACCGAGATTACCCTGGCCAACGGCGAGATCCGGAAGCGGCCTCTGATCGAGACAAACGGCGA
AACCGGGGAGATCGTGTGGGATAAGGGCCGGGATTTTGCCACCGTGCGGAAAGTGCTGAGCATGCCCCAA
GTGAATATCGTGAAAAAGACCGAGGTGCAGACAGGCGGCTTCAGCAAAGAGTCTATCCTGCCCAAGAGGA
ACAGCGATAAGCTGATCGCCAGAAAGAAGGACTGGGACCCTAAGAAGTACGGCGGCTTCGACAGCCCCAC
CGTGGCCTATTCTGTGCTGGTGGTGGCCAAAGTGGAAAAGGGCAAGTCCAAGAAACTGAAGAGTGTGAAA
GAGCTGCTGGGGATCACCATCATGGAAAGAAGCAGCTTCGAGAAGAATCCCATCGACTTTCTGGAAGCCA
AGGGCTACAAAGAAGTGAAAAAGGACCTGATCATCAAGCTGCCTAAGTACTCCCTGTTCGAGCTGGAAAA
CGGCCGGAAGAGAATGCTGGCCTCTGCCGGCGAACTGCAGAAGGGAAACGAACTGGCCCTGCCCTCCAAA
TATGTGAACTTCCTGTACCTGGCCAGCCACTATGAGAAGCTGAAGGGCTCCCCCGAGGATAATGAGCAGA
AACAGCTGTTTGTGGAACAGCACAAGCACTACCTGGACGAGATCATCGAGCAGATCAGCGAGTTCTCCAA
GAGAGTGATCCTGGCCGACGCTAATCTGGACAAAGTGCTGTCCGCCTACAACAAGCACCGGGATAAGCCC
ATCAGAGAGCAGGCCGAGAATATCATCCACCTGTTTACCCTGACCAATCTGGGAGCCCCTGCCGCCTTCA
AGTACTTTGACACCACCATCGACCGGAAGAGGTACACCAGCACCAAAGAGGTGCTGGACGCCACCCTGAT
CCACCAGAGCATCACCGGCCTGTACGAGACACGGATCGACCTGTCTCAGCTGGGAGGCGACAAGCGTCCT
GCTGCTACTAAGAAAGCTGGTCAAGCTAAGAAAAAGAAAGCTAGCGGCAGCGGCGCCACCAACTTCAGCC
TGCTGAAGCAGGCCGGCGACGTGGAGGAGAACCCCGGCCCCATGACCGAGTACAAGCCCACGGTGCGCCT
CGCCACCCGCGACGACGTCCCCAGGGCCGTACGCACCCTCGCCGCCGCGTTCGCCGACTACCCCGCCACG
CGCCACACCGTCGATCCGGACCGCCACATCGAGCGGGTCACCGAGCTGCAAGAACTCTTCCTCACGCGCG
TCGGGCTCGACATCGGCAAGGTGTGGGTCGCGGACGACGGCGCCGCGGTGGCGGTCTGGACCACGCCGGA
GAGCGTCGAAGCGGGGGCGGTGTTCGCCGAGATCGGCCCGCGCATGGCCGAGTTGAGCGGTTCCCGGCTG
GCCGCGCAGCAACAGATGGAAGGCCTCCTGGCGCCGCACCGGCCCAAGGAGCCCGCGTGGTTCCTGGCCA
CCGTCGGAGTCTCGCCCGACCACCAGGGCAAGGGTCTGGGCAGCGCCGTCGTGCTCCCCGGAGTGGAGGC
GGCCGAGCGCGCCGGGGTGCCCGCCTTCCTGGAGACCTCCGCGCCCCGCAACCTCCCCTTCTACGAGCGG
CTCGGCTTCACCGTCACCGCCGACGTCGAGGTGCCCGAAGGACCGCGCACCTGGTGCATGACCCGCAAGC
CCGGTGCCTGAACGCGTTAAGTCGACAATCAACCTCTGGATTACAAAATTTGTGAAAGATTGACTGGTAT
TCTTAACTATGTTGCTCCTTTTACGCTATGTGGATACGCTGCTTTAATGCCTTTGTATCATGCTATTGCT
TCCCGTATGGCTTTCATTTTCTCCTCCTTGTATAAATCCTGGTTGCTGTCTCTTTATGAGGAGTTGTGGC
CCGTTGTCAGGCAACGTGGCGTGGTGTGCACTGTGTTTGCTGACGCAACCCCCACTGGTTGGGGCATTGC
CACCACCTGTCAGCTCCTTTCCGGGACTTTCGCTTTCCCCCTCCCTATTGCCACGGCGGAACTCATCGCC
GCCTGCCTTGCCCGCTGCTGGACAGGGGCTCGGCTGTTGGGCACTGACAATTCCGTGGTGTTGTCGGGGA
AATCATCGTCCTTTCCTTGGCTGCTCGCCTGTGTTGCCACCTGGATTCTGCGCGGGACGTCCTTCTGCTA
CGTCCCTTCGGCCCTCAATCCAGCGGACCTTCCTTCCCGCGGCCTGCTGCCGGCTCTGCGGCCTCTTCCG
CGTCTTCGCCTTCGCCCTCAGACGAGTCGGATCTCCCTTTGGGCCGCCTCCCCGCGTCGACTTTAAGACC
AATGACTTACAAGGCAGCTGTAGATCTTAGCCACTTTTTAAAAGAAAAGGGGGGACTGGAAGGGCTAATT
CACTCCCAACGAAGACAAGATCTGCTTTTTGCTTGTACTGGGTCTCTCTGGTTAGACCAGATCTGAGCCT
GGGAGCTCTCTGGCTAACTAGGGAACCCACTGCTTAAGCCTCAATAAAGCTTGCCTTGAGTGCTTCAAGT
AGTGTGTGCCCGTCTGTTGTGTGACTCTGGTAACTAGAGATCCCTCAGACCCTTTTAGTCAGTGTGGAAA
ATCTCTAGCAGTACGTATAGTAGTTCATGTCATCTTATTATTCAGTATTTATAACTTGCAAAGAAATGAA
TATCAGAGAGTGAGAGGAACTTGTTTATTGCAGCTTATAATGGTTACAAATAAAGCAATAGCATCACAAA
TTTCACAAATAAAGCATTTTTTTCACTGCATTCTAGTTGTGGTTTGTCCAAACTCATCAATGTATCTTAT
CATGTCTGGCTCTAGCTATCCCGCCCCTAACTCCGCCCATCCCGCCCCTAACTCCGCCCAGTTCCGCCCA
TTCTCCGCCCCATGGCTGACTAATTTTTTTTATTTATGCAGAGGCCGAGGCCGCCTCGGCCTCTGAGCTA
TTCCAGAAGTAGTGAGGAGGCTTTTTTGGAGGCCTAGGGACGTACCCAATTCGCCCTATAGTGAGTCGTA
TTACGCGCGCTCACTGGCCGTCGTTTTACAACGTCGTGACTGGGAAAACCCTGGCGTTACCCAACTTAAT
CGCCTTGCAGCACATCCCCCTTTCGCCAGCTGGCGTAATAGCGAAGAGGCCCGCACCGATCGCCCTTCCC
AACAGTTGCGCAGCCTGAATGGCGAATGGG
[124 nt withheld, positions 8921-9044]
C
[91 nt withheld, positions 9046-9136]
A
[49 nt withheld, positions 9138-9186]
CCTTTGACGTTGGAGTCCACGTTCTTT
[37 nt withheld, positions 9214-9250]
ACCCTATCTCGGTCTATTCTTTTGATTTATAAGGGATTTTGCCGATTTCGGCCTATTGGTTAAAAAATGA
GCTGATTTAACAAAAATTTAACGCGAATTTTAACAAAATATTAACGCTTACAATTTAGGTGGCACTTTTC
GGGGAAATGTGCGCGGAACCCCTATTTGTTTATTTTTCTAAATACATTCAAATATGTATCCGCTCATGAG
ACAATAACCCTGATAAATGCTTCAATAATATTGAAAAAGGAAGAGTATGAGTATTCAACATTTCCGTGTC
GCCCTTATTCCCTTTTTTGCGGCATTTTGCCTTCCTGTTTTTGCTCACCCAGAAACGCTGGTGAAAGTAA
AAGATGCTGAAGATCAGTTGGGTGCACGAGTGGGTTACATCGAACTGGATCTCAACAGCGGTAAGATCCT
TGAGAGTTTTCGCCCCGAAGAACGTTTTCCAATGATGAGCACTTTTAAAGTTCTGCTATGTGGCGCGGTA
TTATCCCGTATTGACGCCGGGCAAGAGCAACTCGGTCGCCGCATACACTATTCTCAGAATGACTTGGTTG
AGTACTCACCAGTCACAGAAAAGCATCTTACGGATGGCATGACAGTAAGAGAATTATGCAGTGCTGCCAT
AACCATGAGTGATAACACTGCGGCCAACTTACTTCTGACAACGATCGGAGGACCGAAGGAGCTAACCGCT
TTTTTGCACAACATGGGGGATCATGTAACTCGCCTTGATCGTTGGGAACCGGAGCTGAATGAAGCCATAC
CAAACGACGAGCGTGACACCACGATGCCTGTAGCAATGGCAACAACGTTGCGCAAACTATTAACTGGCGA
ACTACTTACTCTAGCTTCCCGGCAACAATTAATAGACTGGATGGAGGCGGATAAAGTTGCAGGACCACTT
CTGCGCTCGGCCCTTCCGGCTGGCTGGTTTATTGCTGATAAATCTGGAGCCGGTGAGCGTGGGTCTCGCG
GTATCATTGCAGCACTGGGGCCAGATGGTAAGCCCTCCCGTATCGTAGTTATCTACACGACGGGGAGTCA
GGCAACTATGGATGAACGAAATAGACAGATCGCTGAGATAGGTGCCTCACTGATTAAGCATTGGTAACTG
TCAGACCAAGTTTACTCATATATACTTTAGATTGATTTAAAACTTCATTTTTAATTTAAAAGGATCTAGG
TGAAGATCCTTTTTGATAATCTCATGACCAAAATCCCTTAACGTGAGTTTTCGTTCCACTGAGCGTCAGA
CCCCGTAGAAAAGATCAAAGGATCTTCTTGAGATCCTTTTTTTCTGCGCGTAATCTGCTGCTTGCAAACA
AAAAAACCACCGCTACCAGCGGTGGTTTGTTTGCCGGATCAAGAGCTACCAACTCTTTTTCCGAAGGTAA
CTGGCTTCAGCAGAGCGCAGATACCAAATACTGTTCTTCTAGTGTAGCCGTAGTTAGGCCACCACTTCAA
GAACTCTGTAGCACCGCCTACATACCTCGCTCTGCTAATCCTGTTACCAGTGGCTGCTGCCAGTGGCGAT
AAGTCGTGTCTTACCGGGTTGGACTCAAGACGATAGTTACCGGATAAGGCGCAGCGGTCGGGCTGAACGG
GGGGTTCGTGCACACAGCCCAGCTTGGAGCGAACGACCTACACCGAACTGAGATACCTACAGCGTGAGCT
ATGAGAAAGCGCCACGCTTCCCGAAGGGAGAAAGGCGGACAGGTATCCGGTAAGCGGCAGGGTCGGAACA
GGAGAGCGCACGAGGGAGCTTCCAGGGGGAAACGCCTGGTATCTTTATAGTCCTGTCGGGTTTCGCCACC
TCTGACTTGAGCGTCGATTTTTGTGATGCTCGTCAGGGGGGCGGAGCCTATGGAAAAACGCCAGCAACGC
GGCCTTTTTACGGTTCCTGGCCTTTTGCTGGCCTTTTGCTCACATGTTCTTTCCTGCGTTATCCCCTGAT
TCTGTGGATAACCGTATTACCGCCTTTGAGTGAGCTGATACCGCTCGCCGCAGCCGAACGACCGAGCGCA
GCGAGTCAGTGAGCGAGGAAGCGGAAGAGCGCCCAATACGCAAACCGCCTCTCCCCGCGCGTTGGCCGAT
TCATTAATGCAGCTGGCACGACAGGTTTCCCGACTGGAAAGCGGGCAGTGAGCGCAACGCAATTAATGTG
AGTTAGCTCACTCATTAGGCACCCCAGGCTTTACACTTTATGCTTCCGGCTCGTATGTTGTGTGGAATTG
TGAGCGGATAACAATTTCACACAGGAAACAGCTATGACCATGATTACGCCAAGCGCGCAATTAACCCTCA
CTAAAGGGAACAAAAGCTGGAGCTGCAAGC
Features (pLannotate 1.2.2; 29 found; start..end, strand, type, name):
      5..231     +  promoter       RSV promoter: Rous sarcoma virus enhancer/promoter
    232..412     +  LTR            5' LTR (truncated): truncated 5' long terminal repeat (LTR) from HIV-1
    459..584     +  misc_feature   HIV-1 Ψ: packaging signal of human immunodeficiency virus type 1
    568..931     +  CDS            HIV-1 gag (fragment): gag protein from human immunodeficiency virus 1; gag
   1077..1310    +  misc_feature   RRE: The Rev response element (RRE) of HIV-1 allows for Rev-dependent mRNA export from the nucleus to the cytoplasm.
   1687..1713    +  CDS            Rev (fragment): human immunodeficiency virus 1 (HIV-1) Rev protein; rev; enhances nuclear export of unspliced and incompletely spliced viral mRNAs
   1717..1957    +  promoter       U6 promoter: RNA polymerase III promoter for human U6 snRNA
   1987..2062    +  misc_RNA       gRNA scaffold: guide RNA scaffold for the Streptococcus pyogenes CRISPR/Cas9 system
   2110..2227    +  misc_feature   cPPT/CTS: central polypurine tract and central termination sequence of HIV-1
   2296..2507    +  promoter       EF-1α core promoter: core promoter for human elongation factor EF-1α
   2611..4212    +  CDS            Cas9(N): N-terminal portion of Streptococcus pyogenes Cas9 (Zetsche et al., 2015)
   4213..6711    +  CDS            Cas9(C): C-terminal portion of Streptococcus pyogenes Cas9 (Zetsche et al., 2015)
   6832..7431    +  CDS            PuroR (fragment): puromycin N-acetyltransferase; pac from Streptomyces; confers resistance to puromycin
   7447..8035    +  misc_feature   WPRE: woodchuck hepatitis virus posttranscriptional regulatory element
   8086..8105    +  misc_feature   cPPT/CTS (fragment): central polypurine tract and central termination sequence of HIV-1
   8107..8340    +  LTR            3' LTR (ΔU3): self-inactivating 3' long terminal repeat (LTR) from HIV-1
   8418..8539    +  polyA_signal   SV40 poly(A) signal: SV40 polyadenylation signal
   8579..8714    +  rep_origin     SV40 ori: SV40 origin of replication
   8735..8753    -  promoter       T7 promoter: promoter for bacteriophage T7 RNA polymerase
   8761..8916    +  CDS            lacZα (fragment): LacZα fragment of β-galactosidase; lacZ fragment
   8921..9349    +  rep_origin     f1 ori (sequence partly withheld): f1 bacteriophage origin of replication; arrow indicates direction of (+) strand synthesis
   9402..9506    +  promoter       AmpR promoter: bla
   9507..10367   +  CDS            AmpR: β-lactamase; bla; confers resistance to ampicillin, carbenicillin, and related antibiotics
  10538..11126   +  rep_origin     ori: high-copy-number ColE1/pMB1/pBR322/pUC origin of replication
  11309..11401   +  CDS            lacI (fragment): lac repressor; lacI; The lac repressor binds to the lac operator to inhibit transcription in E. coli. This inhibition can be relieved by adding lactose or isopropyl-β-D-thiogalactopyranoside (IPTG).
  11414..11435   +  protein_bind   CAP binding site: CAP binding activates transcription in the presence of cAMP. E. coli catabolite activator protein
  11450..11480   +  promoter       lac promoter: promoter for the E. coli lac operon
  11484..11506   +  protein_bind   lac operator (fragment): The lac repressor binds to the lac operator to inhibit transcription in E. coli. This inhibition can be relieved by adding lactose or isopropyl-β-D-thiogalactopyranoside (IPTG). lac repressor encoded by lacI
  11549..11567   +  promoter       T3 promoter: promoter for bacteriophage T3 RNA polymerase
