[The description below was written by a language model from this plasmid's Addgene catalogue record and pLannotate feature annotations shown in this document.]
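Description:
pLentiCRISPR-v1-sgTYMS is an 11.6 kb all-in-one lentiviral CRISPR plasmid built on the pLentiCRISPR v1 backbone, designed to deliver both Streptococcus pyogenes Cas9 and a single guide RNA against human TYMS (thymidylate synthase) into mammalian cells. In bacteria it is maintained through a high-copy ColE1/pUC-type origin and selected with ampicillin via the β-lactamase gene. The backbone also carries an f1 origin, an SV40 origin and poly(A) signal, and remnants of a lac/lacZα cloning region flanked by T7 and T3 promoters.

The viral cassette has a third-generation arrangement. An RSV promoter drives a truncated HIV-1 5' LTR, followed by the Ψ packaging signal with a gag fragment, the Rev response element, a cPPT/CTS, and a self-inactivating ΔU3 3' LTR. This layout allows the genomic RNA to be packaged when helper functions are supplied in trans, while leaving the integrated provirus without LTR promoter activity. Within this frame, a human U6 RNA polymerase III promoter transcribes the TYMS-targeting spacer, which was cloned between BsmBI sites that were destroyed in the process, fused to the Cas9 guide RNA scaffold. Downstream, an EF-1α core promoter drives the Cas9 coding sequence, which is annotated as contiguous N- and C-terminal portions. It is followed by a puromycin N-acetyltransferase gene for selecting transduced cells. The feature table does not annotate the element linking Cas9 to the puromycin marker. A WPRE enhances transcript expression.

The construct is intended for stable Cas9-mediated knockout of TYMS in human cells. It was deposited in connection with a study profiling conditional lethality, anticancer drug mechanisms and drug–nutrient interactions.
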