Addgene plasmid #217430: pLentiCRISPR-v1-sgTYMS
Purpose: Lentiviral vector expressing Cas9 and an sgRNA targeting human TYMS
Depositing lab: Jason Cantor. Depositing organization: Morgridge Institute for Research. Publication: Conditional lethality profiling reveals anticancer mechanisms of action and drug-nutrient interactions. Flickinger KM, Wilson KM, Rossiter NJ, Hunger AL, Vishwasrao PV, Lee TD, Mellado Fritz CA, Richards RM, Hall MD, Cantor JR. Sci Adv. 2024 Oct 4;10(40):eadq3591. doi: 10.1126/sciadv.adq3591. Epub 2024 Oct 4. PubMed 39365851.
Backbone
  Vector backbone: pLentiCRISPR v1
  Vector type: Mammalian Expression, Lentiviral, CRISPR
  Selectable markers: Puromycin
Growth in bacteria
  Bacterial resistance: Ampicillin, 100 μg/mL
  Growth temperature: 37°C
  Growth strain: NEB Stable
  Copy number: High Copy
Gene/Insert
  Gene/Insert name: sgRNA targeting TYMS
  gRNA/shRNA sequence: CGATGTTGAAAGGCACACCG
  Species: H. sapiens (human)
  Entrez Gene: TYMS (a.k.a. DKCD, HST422, TMS, TS)
  Promoter: U6
  Cloning method: Restriction Enzyme; 5′ cloning site BsmBI (destroyed during cloning); 3′ cloning site BsmBI (destroyed during cloning)
  Sequencing primers: 5′ GTTTTAAAATGGACTATCATATGCTTACCG
Terms and licenses: Academic/Nonprofit Terms; Industry Terms: Not Available to Industry
Depositor comments: Please visit https://doi.org/10.1101/2023.06.04.543621 for bioRxiv preprint.
How to cite: pLentiCRISPR-v1-sgTYMS was a gift from Jason Cantor (Addgene plasmid # 217430 ; http://n2t.net/addgene:217430 ; RRID:Addgene_217430)
